Addgene plasmid #25105: PP-ARFGAP
Purpose: Bacterial expression for structure determination; may not be full ORF
Depositing lab: Cheryl Arrowsmith. Depositing organization: University of Toronto.
Backbone
  Vector backbone: pET15-MHL
  Backbone manufacturer: SGC
  Backbone size w/o insert (bp): 7737
  Vector type: Bacterial Expression
Growth in bacteria
  Bacterial resistance: Ampicillin, 100 μg/mL
  Growth temperature: 37°C
  Growth strain: DH5alpha
  Copy number: Low Copy
Gene/Insert
  Gene/Insert name: Cp-PF08_0120:C31326 (alt names: PDB: 2OWA; ADP-ribosylation factor GTPase-activating protein)
  Species: Cryptosporidium parvum
  Insert size (bp): 411
  GenBank ID: XM_626055
  Tag / fusion protein: His (N terminal on insert)
  Cloning method: Restriction Enzyme
  Sequencing primers: 5′ T7; 3′ T7-term
Terms and licenses: Academic/Nonprofit Terms; Industry Terms: Not Available to Industry
Depositor comments: PDB: 2OWA. http://www.thesgc.org/structures/2OWA/ .
How to cite: PP-ARFGAP was a gift from Cheryl Arrowsmith (Addgene plasmid # 25105 ; http://n2t.net/addgene:25105 ; RRID:Addgene_25105)
