[The description below was written by a language model from this plasmid's Addgene catalogue record.]
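Description:
PP-ARFGAP is a bacterial expression plasmid built on the pET15-MHL backbone from a structural genomics consortium. It is designed to produce a Cryptosporidium parvum protein fragment in E. coli for structure determination. The plasmid is selected with ampicillin and is recorded as low copy. No feature table is provided, so the origin of replication and the regulatory elements are not explicitly listed. However, the recorded sequencing primers (T7 forward and T7 terminator reverse) fit the usual pET arrangement, in which the insert sits between a T7 promoter and a T7 terminator. In that arrangement the insert is transcribed by T7 RNA polymerase in a suitable expression host, while a cloning strain such as DH5alpha serves only for propagation.

The insert is a 411 bp segment encoding an ADP-ribosylation factor GTPase-activating protein (ARFGAP) from C. parvum, introduced by restriction enzyme cloning. It carries an N-terminal His tag, which allows purification of the recombinant protein by immobilised metal affinity chromatography. The record cautions that the insert may not be the full open reading frame. Given its small size, it probably represents a domain-sized construct chosen for crystallisation rather than the whole protein, although the exact boundaries are not stated. The depositor links the construct to a solved structure in the Protein Data Bank. Its typical use is therefore to produce purified ARFGAP fragment for crystallography, or for related biochemical and biophysical studies of this parasite protein.
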