>Addgene plasmid #25105 | PP-ARFGAP | depositor partial sequence | sequence record 11579 | Author sequence
ATGAATATTTCAAATTTAATTAATGCTGATGTAGACGAAAAAGGGTTTGTTTCCGATAAACTCAGAGATA
ATTTCTTCCAAATTGTGAGAAATAGGCCGGAAAATCGAACTTGCTTTGATTGTGAATCTAGGAATCCCAC
ATGGCTTTCATTATCATTTGCTGTATTCATTTGCCTAAATTGTTCCTCTGATCATAGGAAGATGGGAGTA
CATATTAGTTTTGTAAGGTCATCTGATCTTGATAAATTTACTCCAATTCAGCTGGTGAGGATGGATATTG
GTGGAAATGGTCGAGCAAGAAATTATTTCAAACAAGTTTTAGGAGTTAATTTTTCTCCAAAAACTAAAGA
GTACGCCAGTTCCATATGTGGGAGACAATACAAGCAGATACTAGATTCAGAGATCTCTGAA
