>Addgene plasmid #25105 | PP-ARFGAP | addgene partial sequence | sequence record 31089 | 25105 with T7
CTGAATATTTTGTTTACTTTAAGAAGGAGATATACCATGCATCATCATCATCATCACAGCAGCGGCAGAG
AAAACTTGTATTTCCAGGGCATGAATATTTCAAATTTAATTAATGCTGATGTAGACGAAAAAGGGTTTGT
TTCCGATAAACTCAGAGATAATTTCTTCCAAATTGTGAGAAATAGGCCGGAAAATCGAACTTGCTTTGAT
TGTGAATCTAGGAATCCCACATGGCTTTCATTATCATTTGCTGTATTCATTTGCCTAAATTGTTCCTCTG
ATCATAGGAAGATGGGAGTACATATTAGTTTTGTAAGGTCATCTGATCTTGATAAATTTACTCCAATTCA
GCTGGTGAGGATGGATATTGGTGGAAATGGTCGAGCAAGAAATTATTTCAAACAAGTTTTAGGAGTTAAT
TTTTCTCCAAAAACTAAAGAGTACGCCAGTTCCATATGTGGGAGACAATACAAGCAGATACTAGATTCAG
AGATCTCTGAATGATGACGAAGCTTGCGGCCGCACTCGAGGATCCGGCTGCTAACAAAGCCCGAAAGGAA
GCTGAGTTGGCTGCTGCCACCGCTGAGCAATAACTAGCATAACCCCTTGGGGCCTCTAAACGGGTCTTGA
GGGGTTTTTTGCTGAAAGGAGGAACTATATCCGGATATCCCGCAAGAGGCCCGGCAGTACCGGCATAACC
AAGCCTATGCCTACAGCATCCAGGGTGACGGTGCCGAGGATGACGATGAGCGCATTGTTAGATTTCATAC
ACGGTGCCTGACTGCGTTAGCAATTTAACTGTGATAAACTACCGCATTAAAGCTTATCGATGATAAGCTG
TCAAACATGAGAATTCTTGAAGACGAAGGGCCTCGTGATACGCCTATTTTTATAGGTTAATGTCATGATA
ATAATGGTTTCTTAGACGTCA
